Addgene plasmid #217174: pCMV-Mariner-7_Croc
Purpose: Mammalian expression vector for expression of Mariner-7_Croc transposase (CMV promoter)
Depositing lab: Yong E Zhang. Depositing organization: Institute of Zoology, Chinese Academy of Sciences. Publication: Heterologous survey of 130 DNA transposons in human cells highlights their functional divergence and expands the genome engineering toolbox. Zhang T, Tan S, Tang N, Li Y, Zhang C, Sun J, Guo Y, Gao H, Cai Y, Sun W, Wang C, Fu L, Ma H, Wu Y, Hu X, Zhang X, Gee P, Yan W, Zhao Y, Chen Q, Guo B, Wang H, Zhang YE. Cell. 2024 Jul 11;187(14):3741-3760.e30. doi: 10.1016/j.cell.2024.05.007. Epub 2024 Jun 5. PubMed 38843831.
Backbone
  Vector backbone: pCMV
  Vector type: Mammalian Expression
Growth in bacteria
  Bacterial resistance: Ampicillin, 100 μg/mL
  Growth temperature: 37°C
  Growth strain: DH5alpha
  Copy number: High Copy
Gene/Insert
  Gene/Insert name: Mariner-7_Croc transposase
  Species: Synthetic
  Cloning method: Restriction Enzyme; 5′ cloning site Unknown (unknown if destroyed); 3′ cloning site Unknown (unknown if destroyed)
Terms and licenses: Academic/Nonprofit Terms; Industry Terms: Not Available to Industry
How to cite: pCMV-Mariner-7_Croc was a gift from Yong E Zhang (Addgene plasmid # 217174 ; http://n2t.net/addgene:217174 ; RRID:Addgene_217174)
