[The description below was written by a language model from this plasmid's Addgene catalogue record and pLannotate feature annotations shown in this document.]
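Description:
pCMV-Mariner-7_Croc is a 6,483-nt mammalian expression plasmid built on a pCMV backbone to produce the Mariner-7_Croc transposase, a synthetic coding sequence for a mariner-type DNA transposon enzyme. It is maintained in E. coli as a high-copy plasmid through a ColE1/pUC-type origin and selected with ampicillin via the β-lactamase gene and its native promoter. An f1 phage origin is also present, along with leftover lac promoter/operator, CAP site, lacI and bom fragments that are backbone remnants rather than functional parts of the expression design.

Expression is driven by the human cytomegalovirus immediate-early enhancer and promoter at the start of the sequence, and transcripts are terminated by the bovine growth hormone polyadenylation signal. The automated annotation does not label the transposase itself. The unannotated stretch of roughly 1.9 kb between the upstream T7 promoter sites and the reverse-oriented SP6 promoter preceding the bGH signal is where the insert presumably lies. A short segment containing a small HIV-1 LTR-like fragment and a T7 promoter appears twice in tandem downstream of the CMV promoter, apparently a duplication from cloning. The cloning sites are recorded as unknown. Downstream, an SV40 early promoter is followed by only a fragment of a bleomycin-family resistance gene and an SV40 poly(A) signal, so the record does not support a working mammalian selection marker.

The plasmid serves as the transposase ("helper") source in mammalian cells. It comes from a survey that tested many DNA transposons for activity in human cells as potential genome engineering tools. A matching transposon donor construct is not part of this record.
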