Features (pLannotate 1.2.2; 21 found; start..end, strand, type, name):
      1..380     +  enhancer       CMV enhancer: human cytomegalovirus immediate early enhancer
    381..584     +  promoter       CMV promoter: human cytomegalovirus (CMV) immediate early promoter
    580..613     +  LTR            5' LTR (truncated) (fragment): truncated 5' long terminal repeat (LTR) from HIV-1
    629..647     +  promoter       T7 promoter: promoter for bacteriophage T7 RNA polymerase
    707..740     +  LTR            5' LTR (truncated) (fragment): truncated 5' long terminal repeat (LTR) from HIV-1
    756..774     +  promoter       T7 promoter: promoter for bacteriophage T7 RNA polymerase
   2671..2689    -  promoter       SP6 promoter: promoter for bacteriophage SP6 RNA polymerase
   2715..2939    +  polyA_signal   bGH poly(A) signal: bovine growth hormone polyadenylation signal
   2943..2964    +  promoter       SV40 promoter (fragment): SV40 enhancer and early promoter
   2985..3413    +  rep_origin     f1 ori (sequence partly withheld): f1 bacteriophage origin of replication; arrow indicates direction of (+) strand synthesis
   3427..3756    +  promoter       SV40 promoter: SV40 enhancer and early promoter
   3769..3927    +  CDS            ble (fragment): BLE_KLEPN - Experimental evidence at protein level: Swiss-Prot protein existence level 1. Binding protein with a strong affinity to the bleomycin family of antibiotics. Binds to CL990; an antimitotic-antibiotic compound. From Klebsiella pneumoniae.
   3922..4043    +  polyA_signal   SV40 poly(A) signal: SV40 polyadenylation signal
   4116..4132    -  protein_bind   lac operator: The lac repressor binds to the lac operator to inhibit transcription in E. coli. This inhibition can be relieved by adding lactose or isopropyl-β-D-thiogalactopyranoside (IPTG). lac repressor encoded by lacI
   4140..4170    -  promoter       lac promoter: promoter for the E. coli lac operon
   4185..4206    -  protein_bind   CAP binding site: CAP binding activates transcription in the presence of cAMP. E. coli catabolite activator protein
   4219..4311    -  CDS            lacI (fragment): lac repressor; lacI; The lac repressor binds to the lac operator to inhibit transcription in E. coli. This inhibition can be relieved by adding lactose or isopropyl-β-D-thiogalactopyranoside (IPTG).
   4494..5082    -  rep_origin     ori: high-copy-number ColE1/pMB1/pBR322/pUC origin of replication
   5253..6113    -  CDS            AmpR: β-lactamase; bla; confers resistance to ampicillin, carbenicillin, and related antibiotics
   6114..6218    -  promoter       AmpR promoter: bla
   6277..6329    -  misc_feature   bom (fragment): basis of mobility region from pBR322
>Addgene plasmid #217174 | pCMV-Mariner-7_Croc | addgene full sequence | sequence record 444280 | Addgene NGS Result
GACATTGATTATTGACTAGTTATTAATAGTAATCAATTACGGGGTCATTAGTTCATAGCCCATATATGGA
GTTCCGCGTTACATAACTTACGGTAAATGGCCCGCCTGGCTGACCGCCCAACGACCCCCGCCCATTGACG
TCAATAATGACGTATGTTCCCATAGTAACGCCAATAGGGACTTTCCATTGACGTCAATGGGTGGAGTATT
TACGGTAAACTGCCCACTTGGCAGTACATCAAGTGTATCATATGCCAAGTACGCCCCCTATTGACGTCAA
TGACGGTAAATGGCCCGCCTGGCATTATGCCCAGTACATGACCTTATGGGACTTTCCTACTTGGCAGTAC
ATCTACGTATTAGTCATCGCTATTACCATGGTGATGCGGTTTTGGCAGTACATCAATGGGCGTGGATAGC
GGTTTGACTCACGGGGATTTCCAAGTCTCCACCCCATTGACGTCAATGGGAGTTTGTTTTGGCACCAAAA
TCAACGGGACTTTCCAAAATGTCGTAACAACTCCGCCCCATTGACGCAAATGGGCGGTAGGCGTGTACGG
TGGGAGGTCTATATAAGCAGAGCTCTCTGGCTAACTAGAGAACCCACTGCTTACTGGCTTATCGAAATTA
ATACGACTCACTATAGGGAGACCCAAGCTTGGTACCGAGCTCGGATCCACTAGTAACGGSSRSSWSTRTR
YAAGCAGAGCTCTCTGGCTAACTAGAGAACCCACTGCTTACTGGCTTATCGAAATTAATACGACTCACTA
TAGGGAGACCCAAGCTTGGTACCGAGCTCGGATCCACTAGTAACGGCCGCCAGTGTGCTGGAATTCGCCG
CCACCATGCTGTTTTGCGCGTGCGTGACCGTGTTACTGCATTTCCTGAGCTGCACCATGAGCCAAAAACG
CGCGACCGATAGCGAATCAGCGAGCGCGGAAAAGAAACAGCGCAAAAGCGTGACCCTGGAGTTAAAGCTG
GACGTGCTGAAACGCATTGAAGCCGGCGAGTGCCAGAATGAAGTTTGCCGCGCGTTAAACTTAGCAGGTA
GCACCGTTCGCACCATTCTGAAAAACAAGGACAAGATCAAAGAGTGCGGCCGTATTGTGACTCCTCTGAA
CGCGCTGAAATTAAGCCGTAGCCGCGCGCCTATTATGCTGGAGATGGAGCGTTTACTGAGCGTGTGGATT
GAAGATACCACCCAGCGCCGCATGCCTTTAAGCATGCTGCTGATTCAGAAAAAAGCGAAGAGCCTGTATG
ACGATCTGCAGAAAAACCTGCCGGAAGGCTCAGCAAGCGAACCTTTCTACGCGAGCAAAGGCTGGTTTGA
GCGCTTTAAACGCTGCAGCAACCTGCATAACGTGAGCATTCAGGGTGAAGCGGCATCAGCAGATACCCAA
GCGGCAAGCAGCTATCGCAACAAACTGGTGGAGATTATTGAAGAAGGCGGCTATACCCCGCAGCAGGTGT
TTAACGCGGATGAGACTGGCCTGTTTTGGAAACGCATGCCTAGCCGCACTTACATTAGCCGCGAGGAAAA
AAGCATGCCGGGCTTCAAGGTGAGCAAGGATCGCCTGACCCTGTTACTGGGTGGTAACGCCGCAGGCGAT
TTTAAGCTGAAACCGCTGCTGGTGTATCATAGCGAAAACCCGCGTGCCCTGAAAGGCTATCTGAAGAGCA
GCCTGCCTGTGATTTGGAAAAGCAACAAGAAGGCGTGGGTGACCATGAGCGTGTTTCAGAGCTGGTTTCG
CGACTACTTTTGCCCGGCCGTGGAAAAATATTGCGCCGAGAACAACCTGAGCCATAAAGCGCTGCTGATT
CTGGATAACGCGCCTGGTCATCCGACCACCTTAGATGATCTGAGCGACAACGTGAAGGTGGTGTTTCTGC
CGCCTAACACCACCTCAATCATCCAGCCGATGGATCAGGGTGTGATTGCGGCGTTTAAAGCGTACTATAT
CCGCAAGACCTTCGCACAAGCGGTTCGTGCAACCGAAGGTGAAGGTGCGCTGACCCTGAAAGAATTTTGG
AAAGGCTACAACATTCGCAAAGCCATTGACAACATCAGCAGCGCCTGGGATGAAGTGGCGAGCAAAACCA
TGAATGGCGTGTGGCGCAAGTTATGGGCGGATTGCGTGCAGGATAGCCAGGAAGTGGAGGAACCGGTGGT
GACCATTCAGGATAACATCATTGAGCTGGGCCGCAAAATTGGCTTTGATGAGCTGGAACCGGAGGATATT
CAGGAACTGATTGATAGCAACCGCGAAGAGCTGAGCAACGAAGATCTGATTCAGATTGAACAGCAGCGCA
GCCATGAGGAAGAGGAGGATGCCGAAGAAGATGTGCAACCTGCGCGTGCGTTAACCAGCAAAGGTATGGC
CGAGGCCTTTAAACACCTGGAGGCCTTCCTGAGCTATTTTGATGAAAACGATCCGGACATGCAACGTTCA
TCAGCGGTGGCACGTGGCGTTAACAACGAGGTGAACTGCTATCGCCTGCTGTATGATGAGAAGAAAAAGC
CTAAGGTGCAGCTGAGCATGGATAGCTTTTTCCGCAAGTGCACCACCCCTGGCTTTAACCCTTGTAGCCA
GCCGAGCAAAAAAAGCAGCGCCAAGCATTTCAAGATCCCCTGATGAGCGGCCGCTCGAGCATGCATCTAG
AGGGCCCTATTCTATAGTGTCACCTAAATGCTAGAGCTCGCTGATCAGCCTCGACTGTGCCTTCTAGTTG
CCAGCCATCTGTTGTTTGCCCCTCCCCCGTGCCTTCCTTGACCCTGGAAGGTGCCACTCCCACTGTCCTT
TCCTAATAAAATGAGGAAATTGCATCGCATTGTCTGAGTAGGTGTCATTCTATTCTGGGGGGTGGGGTGG
GGCAGGACAGCAAGGGGGAGGATTGGGAAGACAATAGCAGGCATGCTGGGGATGCGGTGGGCTCTATGGC
TTCTGAGGCGGAAAGAACCAGCTGGGGCTCTAGGGGGTATCCCC
[124 nt withheld, positions 2985-3108]
C
[91 nt withheld, positions 3110-3200]
A
[49 nt withheld, positions 3202-3250]
CCTTTGACGTTGGAGTCCACGTTCTTT
[37 nt withheld, positions 3278-3314]
ACCCTATCTCGGTCTATTCTTTTGATTTATAAGGGATTTTGCCGATTTCGGCCTATTGGTTAAAAAATGA
GCTGATTTAACAAAAATTTAACGCGAATTAATTCTGTGGAATGTGTGTCAGTTAGGGTGTGGAAAGTCCC
CAGGCTCCCCAGCAGGCAGAAGTATGCAAAGCATGCATCTCAATTAGTCAGCAACCAGGTGTGGAAAGTC
CCCAGGCTCCCCAGCAGGCAGAAGTATGCAAAGCATGCATCTCAATTAGTCAGCAACCATAGTCCCGCCC
CTAACTCCGCCCATCCCGCCCCTAACTCCGCCCAGTTCCGCCCATTCTCCGCCCCATGGCTGACTAATTT
TTTTTATTTATGCAGAGGCCGAGGCCGCCTCTGCCTCTGAGCTATTCCAGAAGTAGTGAGGAGGCTTTTT
TGGAGGCCTAGGCTTTTGCAAAAAGCTCCCCGAAATGACCGACCAAGCGACGCCCAACCTGCCATCACGA
GATTTCGATTCCACCGCCGCCTTCTATGAAAGGTTGGGCTTCGGAATCGTTTTCCGGGACGCCGGCTGGA
TGATCCTCCAGCGCGGGGATCTCATGCTGGAGTTCTTCGCCCACCCCAACTTGTTTATTGCAGCTTATAA
TGGTTACAAATAAAGCAATAGCATCACAAATTTCACAAATAAAGCATTTTTTTCACTGCATTCTAGTTGT
GGTTTGTCCAAACTCATCAATGTATCTTATCATGTCTGTATACCGTCGACCTCTAGCTAGAGCTTGGCGT
AATCATGGTCATAGCTGTTTCCTGTGTGAAATTGTTATCCGCTCACAATTCCACACAACATACGAGCCGG
AAGCATAAAGTGTAAAGCCTGGGGTGCCTAATGAGTGAGCTAACTCACATTAATTGCGTTGCGCTCACTG
CCCGCTTTCCAGTCGGGAAACCTGTCGTGCCAGCTGCATTAATGAATCGGCCAACGCGCGGGGAGAGGCG
GTTTGCGTATTGGGCGCTCTTCCGCTTCCTCGCTCACTGACTCGCTGCGCTCGGTCGTTCGGCTGCGGCG
AGCGGTATCAGCTCACTCAAAGGCGGTAATACGGTTATCCACAGAATCAGGGGATAACGCAGGAAAGAAC
ATGTGAGCAAAAGGCCAGCAAAAGGCCAGGAACCGTAAAAAGGCCGCGTTGCTGGCGTTTTTCCATAGGC
TCCGCCCCCCTGACGAGCATCACAAAAATCGACGCTCAAGTCAGAGGTGGCGAAACCCGACAGGACTATA
AAGATACCAGGCGTTTCCCCCTGGAAGCTCCCTCGTGCGCTCTCCTGTTCCGACCCTGCCGCTTACCGGA
TACCTGTCCGCCTTTCTCCCTTCGGGAAGCGTGGCGCTTTCTCATAGCTCACGCTGTAGGTATCTCAGTT
CGGTGTAGGTCGTTCGCTCCAAGCTGGGCTGTGTGCACGAACCCCCCGTTCAGCCCGACCGCTGCGCCTT
ATCCGGTAACTATCGTCTTGAGTCCAACCCGGTAAGACACGACTTATCGCCACTGGCAGCAGCCACTGGT
AACAGGATTAGCAGAGCGAGGTATGTAGGCGGTGCTACAGAGTTCTTGAAGTGGTGGCCTAACTACGGCT
ACACTAGAAGAACAGTATTTGGTATCTGCGCTCTGCTGAAGCCAGTTACCTTCGGAAAAAGAGTTGGTAG
CTCTTGATCCGGCAAACAAACCACCGCTGGTAGCGGTGGTTTTTTTGTTTGCAAGCAGCAGATTACGCGC
AGAAAAAAAGGATCTCAAGAAGATCCTTTGATCTTTTCTACGGGGTCTGACGCTCAGTGGAACGAAAACT
CACGTTAAGGGATTTTGGTCATGAGATTATCAAAAAGGATCTTCACCTAGATCCTTTTAAATTAAAAATG
AAGTTTTAAATCAATCTAAAGTATATATGAGTAAACTTGGTCTGACAGTTACCAATGCTTAATCAGTGAG
GCACCTATCTCAGCGATCTGTCTATTTCGTTCATCCATAGTTGCCTGACTCCCCGTCGTGTAGATAACTA
CGATACGGGAGGGCTTACCATCTGGCCCCAGTGCTGCAATGATACCGCGAGACCCACGCTCACCGGCTCC
AGATTTATCAGCAATAAACCAGCCAGCCGGAAGGGCCGAGCGCAGAAGTGGTCCTGCAACTTTATCCGCC
TCCATCCAGTCTATTAATTGTTGCCGGGAAGCTAGAGTAAGTAGTTCGCCAGTTAATAGTTTGCGCAACG
TTGTTGCCATTGCTACAGGCATCGTGGTGTCACGCTCGTCGTTTGGTATGGCTTCATTCAGCTCCGGTTC
CCAACGATCAAGGCGAGTTACATGATCCCCCATGTTGTGCAAAAAAGCGGTTAGCTCCTTCGGTCCTCCG
ATCGTTGTCAGAAGTAAGTTGGCCGCAGTGTTATCACTCATGGTTATGGCAGCACTGCATAATTCTCTTA
CTGTCATGCCATCCGTAAGATGCTTTTCTGTGACTGGTGAGTACTCAACCAAGTCATTCTGAGAATAGTG
TATGCGGCGACCGAGTTGCTCTTGCCCGGCGTCAATACGGGATAATACCGCGCCACATAGCAGAACTTTA
AAAGTGCTCATCATTGGAAAACGTTCTTCGGGGCGAAAACTCTCAAGGATCTTACCGCTGTTGAGATCCA
GTTCGATGTAACCCACTCGTGCACCCAACTGATCTTCAGCATCTTTTACTTTCACCAGCGTTTCTGGGTG
AGCAAAAACAGGAAGGCAAAATGCCGCAAAAAAGGGAATAAGGGCGACACGGAAATGTTGAATACTCATA
CTCTTCCTTTTTCAATATTATTGAAGCATTTATCAGGGTTATTGTCTCATGAGCGGATACATATTTGAAT
GTATTTAGAAAAATAAACAAATAGGGGTTCCGCGCACATTTCCCCGAAAAGTGCCACCTGACGTCGACGG
ATCGGGAGATCTCCCGATCCCCTATGGTGCACTCTCAGTACAATCTGCTCTGATGCCGCATAGTTAAGCC
AGTATCTGCTCCCTGCTTGTGTGTTGGAGGTCGCTGAGTAGTGCGCGAGCAAAATTTAAGCTACAACAAG
GCAAGGCTTGACCGACAATTGCATGAAGAATCTGCTTAGGGTTAGGCGTTTTGCGCTGCTTCGCGATGTA
CGGGCCAGATATACGCGTT
